>Addgene plasmid #120715 | pLEX-FKBP-Rab5-Blasticidin | addgene full sequence | sequence record 234191 | Addgene NGS Result
TGGAAGGGCTAATTCACTCCCAAAGAAGACAAGATATCCTTGATCTGTGGATCTACCACACACAAGGCTA
CTTCCCTGATTAGCAGAACTACACACCAGGGCCAGGGGTCAGATATCCACTGACCTTTGGATGGTGCTAC
AAGCTAGTACCAGTTGAGCCAGATAAGGTAGAAGAGGCCAATAAAGGAGAGAACACCAGCTTGTTACACC
CTGTGAGCCTGCATGGGATGGATGACCCGGAGAGAGAAGTGTTAGAGTGGAGGTTTGACAGCCGCCTAGC
ATTTCATCACGTGGCCCGAGAGCTGCATCCGGAGTACTTCAAGAACTGCTGATATCGAGCTTGCTACAAG
GGACTTTCCGCTGGGGACTTTCCAGGGAGGCGTGGCCTGGGCGGGACTGGGGAGTGGCGAGCCCTCAGAT
CCTGCATATAAGCAGCTGCTTTTTGCCTGTACTGGGTCTCTCTGGTTAGACCAGATCTGAGCCTGGGAGC
TCTCTGGCTAACTAGGGAACCCACTGCTTAAGCCTCAATAAAGCTTGCCTTGAGTGCTTCAAGTAGTGTG
TGCCCGTCTGTTGTGTGACTCTGGTAACTAGAGATCCCTCAGACCCTTTTAGTCAGTGTGGAAAATCTCT
AGCAGTGGCGCCCGAACAGGGACTTGAAAGCGAAAGGGAAACCAGAGGAGCTCTCTCGACGCAGGACTCG
GCTTGCTGAAGCGCGCACGGCAAGAGGCGAGGGGCGGCGACTGGTGAGTACGCCAAAAATTTTGACTAGC
GGAGGCTAGAAGGAGAGAGATGGGTGCGAGAGCGTCAGTATTAAGCGGGGGAGAATTAGATCGCGATGGG
AAAAAATTCGGTTAAGGCCAGGGGGAAAGAAAAAATATAAATTAAAACATATAGTATGGGCAAGCAGGGA
GCTAGAACGATTCGCAGTTAATCCTGGCCTGTTAGAAACATCAGAAGGCTGTAGACAAATACTGGGACAG
CTACAACCATCCCTTCAGACAGGATCAGAAGAACTTAGATCATTATATAATACAGTAGCAACCCTCTATT
GTGTGCATCAAAGGATAGAGATAAAAGACACCAAGGAAGCTTTAGACAAGATAGAGGAAGAGCAAAACAA
AAGTAAGACCACCGCACAGCAAGCGGCCGGCCGCTGATCTTCAGACCTGGAGGAGGAGATATGAGGGACA
ATTGGAGAAGTGAATTATATAAATATAAAGTAGTAAAAATTGAACCATTAGGAGTAGCACCCACCAAGGC
AAAGAGAAGAGTGGTGCAGAGAGAAAAAAGAGCAGTGGGAATAGGAGCTTTGTTCCTTGGGTTCTTGGGA
GCAGCAGGAAGCACTATGGGCGCAGCGTCAATGACGCTGACGGTACAGGCCAGACAATTATTGTCTGGTA
TAGTGCAGCAGCAGAACAATTTGCTGAGGGCTATTGAGGCGCAACAGCATCTGTTGCAACTCACAGTCTG
GGGCATCAAGCAGCTCCAGGCAAGAATCCTGGCTGTGGAAAGATACCTAAAGGATCAACAGCTCCTGGGG
ATTTGGGGTTGCTCTGGAAAACTCATTTGCACCACTGCTGTGCCTTGGAATGCTAGTTGGAGTAATAAAT
CTCTGGAACAGATTTGGAATCACACGACCTGGATGGAGTGGGACAGAGAAATTAACAATTACACAAGCTT
AATACACTCCTTAATTGAAGAATCGCAAAACCAGCAAGAAAAGAATGAACAAGAATTATTGGAATTAGAT
AAATGGGCAAGTTTGTGGAATTGGTTTAACATAACAAATTGGCTGTGGTATATAAAATTATTCATAATGA
TAGTAGGAGGCTTGGTAGGTTTAAGAATAGTTTTTGCTGTACTTTCTATAGTGAATAGAGTTAGGCAGGG
ATATTCACCATTATCGTTTCAGACCCACCTCCCAACCCCGAGGGGACCCGACAGGCCCGAAGGAATAGAA
GAAGAAGGTGGAGAGAGAGACAGAGACAGATCCATTCGATTAGTGAACGGATCGGCACTGCGTGCGCCAA
TTCTGCAGACAAATGGCAGTATTCATCCACAATTTTAAAAGAAAAGGGGGGATTGGGGGGTACAGTGCAG
GGGAAAGAATAGTAGACATAATAGCAACAGACATACAAACTAAAGAATTACAAAAACAAATTACAAAAAT
TCAAAATTTTCGGGTTTATTACAGGGACAGCAGAGATCCAGTTTGGTTAGTACCGGGCCCGCTCTAGTCC
GGAATCAGTCCTGCTCCTCGGCCACGAAGTGCACGCAGTTGCCGGCCGGGTCGCGCAGGGCGAACTCCCG
CCCCCACGGCTGCTCGCCGATCTCGGTCATGGCCGGCCCGGAGGCGTCCCGGAAGTTCGTGGACACGACC
TCCGACCACTCGGCGTACAGCTCGTCCAGGCCGCGCACCCACACCCAGGCCAGGGTGTTGTCCGGCACCA
CCTGGTCCTGGACCGCGCTGATGAACAGGGTCACGTCGTCCCGGACCACACCGGCGAAGTCGTCCTCCAC
GAAGTCCCGGGAGAACCCGAGCCGGTCGGTCCAGAACTCGACCGCTCCGGCGACGTCGCGCGCGGTGAGC
ACCGGAACGGCACTGGTCAACTTGGCCATGGTGGCCCTCCTATAGTGAGTCGTATTATACTATGCCGATA
TACTATGCCGATGATTAATTGTCAACACGTGCTGCAGGTCCGAGGTTCTAGACGTATTACCGCCATGCAT
TAGTTATTAATAGTAATCAATTACGGGGTCATTAGTTCATAGCCCATATATGGAGTTCCGCGTTACATAA
CTTACGGTAAATGGCCCGCCTGGCTGACCGCCCAACGACCCCCGCCCATTGACGTCAATAATGACGTATG
TTCCCATAGTAACGCCAATAGGGACTTTCCATTGACGTCAATGGGTGGAGTATTTACGGTAAACTGCCCA
CTTGGCAGTACATCAAGTGTATCATATGCCAAGTACGCCCCCTATTGACGTCAATGACGGTAAATGGCCC
GCCTGGCATTATGCCCAGTACATGACCTTATGGGACTTTCCTACTTGGCAGTACATCTACGTATTAGTCA
TCGCTATTACCATGGTGATGCGGTTTTGGCAGTACATCAATGGGCGTGGATAGCGGTTTGACTCACGGGG
ATTTCCAAGTCTCCACCCCATTGACGTCAATGGGAGTTTGTTTTGGCACCAAAATCAACGGGACTTTCCA
AAATGTCGTAACAACTCCGCCCCATTGACGCAAATGGGCGGTAGGCGTGTACGGTGGGAGGTCTATATAA
GCAGAGCTCGTTTAGTGAACCGTCAGATCGCCTGGAGACGCCATCCACGCTGTTTTGACCTCCATAGAAG
ACACCGACTCTACTAGAGGATCCATGGGAGTGCAGGTGGAGACTATCTCCCCAGGAGACGGGCGCACCTT
CCCCAAGCGCGGCCAGACCTGCGTGGTGCACTACACCGGGATGCTTGAAGATGGAAAGAAATTTGATTCC
TCCCGGGACAGAAACAAGCCCTTTAAGTTTATGCTAGGCAAGCAGGAGGTGATCCGAGGCTGGGAAGAAG
GGGTTGCCCAGATGAGTGTGGGTCAGAGAGCCAAACTGACTATATCTCCAGATTATGCCTATGGTGCCAC
TGGGCACCCAGGCATCATCCCACCACATGCCACTCTCGTCTTCGATGTGGAGCTTCTAAAACTGGAAGGT
GCTGCACTTCTGCCCGGTTCTATGGTGAGCAAGGGCGAGGAGGATAACATGGCCATCATCAAGGAGTTCA
TGCGCTTCAAGGTGCACATGGAGGGCTCCGTGAACGGCCACGAGTTCGAGATCGAGGGCGAGGGCGAGGG
CCGCCCCTACGAGGGCACCCAGACCGCCAAGCTGAAGGTGACCAAGGGTGGCCCCCTGCCCTTCGCCTGG
GACATCCTGTCCCCTCAGTTCATGTACGGCTCCAAGGCCTACGTGAAGCACCCCGCCGACATCCCCGACT
ACTTGAAGCTGTCCTTCCCCGAGGGCTTCAAGTGGGAGCGCGTGATGAACTTCGAGGACGGCGGCGTGGT
GACCGTGACCCAGGACTCCTCCCTGCAGGACGGCGAGTTCATCTACAAGGTGAAGCTGCGCGGCACCAAC
TTCCCCTCCGACGGCCCCGTAATGCAGAAGAAGACCATGGGCTGGGAGGCCTCCTCCGAGCGGATGTACC
CCGAGGACGGCGCCCTGAAGGGCGAGATCAAGCAGAGGCTGAAGCTGAAGGACGGCGGCCACTACGACGC
TGAGGTCAAGACCACCTACAAGGCCAAGAAGCCCGTGCAGCTGCCCGGCGCCTACAACGTCAACATCAAG
TTGGACATCACCTCCCACAACGAGGACTACACCATCGTGGAACAGTACGAACGCGCCGAGGGCCGCCACT
CCACCGGCGGCATGGACGAGCTGTACAAGCCCGGTTCTGCCGCCATGGCATATCCATATGACGTCCCAGA
CTATGCTGGCGCTAGTCGAGGCGCAACAAGACCCAACGGGCCAAATACTGGAAATAAAATATGCCAGTTC
AAACTAGTACTTCTGGGAGAGTCTGCTGTTGGCAAATCAAGCCTAGTGCTTCGTTTTGTGAAGGGCCAAT
TTCATGAATTTCAAGAGAGTACCATAGGGGCTGCTTTTCTAACCCAAACTGTGTGTCTTGATGATACAAC
AGTAAAGTTTGAAATATGGGATACAGCTGGTCAAGAACGATACCATAGCTTAGCACCAATGTACTACAGA
GGAGCACAAGCAGCCATAGTTGTATATGATATCACAAATGAGGAGTCCTTTGCCAGAGCCAAAAACTGGG
TTAAAGAACTTCAGAGGCAAGCCAGTCCTAACATTGTAATAGCTTTATCAGGAAACAAGGCTGATCTTGC
AAATAAAAGAGCTGTCGATTTCCAGGAAGCACAGTCCTATGCAGATGACAACAGTTTATTATTCATGGAG
ACATCAGCTAAAACATCGATGAATGTAAATGAAATATTCATGGCAATAGCTAAAAAGTTGCCAAAGAACG
AACCACAGAATCCAGGAGCAAATTCTGCCAGAGGAAGAGGAGTAGACCTTACTGAACCCACGCAGCCAAC
CAGGAATCAGTGTTGTAGTAACTAACTCGAGTCTAGAGGGCCCGACGCGTCTGGCCACCGGTCGCCCCTC
TCCCTCCCCCCCCCCTAACGTTACTGGCCGAAGCCGCTTGGAATAAGGCCGGTGTGCGTTTGTCTATATG
TTATTTTCCACCATATTGCCGTCTTTTGGCAATGTGAGGGCCCGGAAACCTGGCCCTGTCTTCTTGACGA
GCATTCCTAGGGGTCTTTCCCCTCTCGCCAAAGGAATGCAAGGTCTGTTGAATGTCGTGAAGGAAGCAGT
TCCTCTGGAAGCTTCTTGAAGACAAACAACGTCTGTAGCGACCCTTTGCAGGCAGCGGAACCCCCCACCT
GGCGACAGGTGCCTCTGCGGCCAAAAGCCACGTGTATAAGATACACCTGCAAAGGCGGCACAACCCCAGT
GCCACGTTGTGAGTTGGATAGTTGTGGAAAGAGTCAAATGGCTCTCCTCAAGCGTATTCAACAAGGGGCT
GAAGGATGCCCAGAAGGTACCCCATTGTATGGGATCTGATCTGGGGCCTCGGTGCACATGCTTTACATGT
GTTTAGTCGAGGTTAAAAAAACGTCTAGGCCCCCCGAACCACGGGGACGTGGTTTTCCTTTGAAAAACAC
GATAATACCATGGCCAAGCCTTTGTCTCAAGAAGAATCCACCCTCATTGAAAGAGCAACGGCTACAATCA
ACAGCATCCCCATCTCTGAAGACTACAGCGTCGCCAGCGCAGCTCTCTCTAGCGACGGCCGCATCTTCAC
TGGTGTCAATGTATATCATTTTACTGGGGGACCTTGTGCAGAACTCGTGGTGCTGGGCACTGCTGCTGCT
GCGGCAGCTGGCAACCTGACTTGTATCGTCGCGATCGGAAATGAGAACAGGGGCATCTTGAGCCCCTGCG
GACGGTGCCGACAGGTGCTTCTCGATCTGCATCCTGGGATCAAAGCCATAGTGAAGGACAGTGATGGACA
GCCGACGGCAGTTGGGATTCGTGAATTGCTGCCCTCTGGTTATGTGTGGGAGGGCTAAGTTAACAATCAA
CCTCTGGATTACAAAATTTGTGAAAGATTGACTGGTATTCTTAACTATGTTGCTCCTTTTACGCTATGTG
GATACGCTGCTTTAATGCCTTTGTATCATGCTATTGCTTCCCGTATGGCTTTCATTTTCTCCTCCTTGTA
TAAATCCTGGTTGCTGTCTCTTTATGAGGAGTTGTGGCCCGTTGTCAGGCAACGTGGCGTGGTGTGCACT
GTGTTTGCTGACGCAACCCCCACTGGTTGGGGCATTGCCACCACCTGTCAGCTCCTTTCCGGGACTTTCG
CTTTCCCCCTCCCTATTGCCACGGCGGAACTCATCGCCGCCTGCCTTGCCCGCTGCTGGACAGGGGCTCG
GCTGTTGGGCACTGACAATTCCGTGGTGTTGTCGGGGAAGCTGACGTCCTTTCCATGGCTGCTCGCCTGT
GTTGCCACCTGGATTCTGCGCGGGACGTCCTTCTGCTACGTCCCTTCGGCCCTCAATCCAGCGGACCTTC
CTTCCCGCGGCCTGCTGCCGGCTCTGCGGCCTCTTCCGCGTCTTCGCCTTCGCCCTCAGACGAGTCGGAT
CTCCCTTTGGGCCGCCTCCCCGCCTGGAATTAATTCTGCAGTCGAGACCTAGAAAAACATGGAGCAATCA
CAAGTAGCAATACAGCAGCTACCAATGCTGATTGTGCCTGGCTAGAAGCACAAGAGGAGGAGGAGGTGGG
TTTTCCAGTCACACCTCAGGTACCTTTAAGACCAATGACTTACAAGGCAGCTGTAGATCTTAGCCACTTT
TTAAAAGAAAAGAGGGGACTGGAAGGGCTAATTCACTCCCAACGAAGACAAGATCTGCTTTTTGCTTGTA
CTGGGTCTCTCTGGTTAGACCAGATCTGAGCCTGGGAGCTCTCTGGCTAACTAGGGAACCCACTGCTTAA
GCCTCAATAAAGCTTGCCTTGAGTGCTTCAAGTAGTGTGTGCCCGTCTGTTGTGTGACTCTGGTAACTAG
AGATCCCTCAGACCCTTTTAGTCAGTGTGGAAAATCTCTAGCAGTAGTAGTTCATGTCATCTTATTATTC
AGTATTTATAACTTGCAAAGAAATGAATATCAGAGAGTGAGAGGCCTTGACATTGTTTAAACCCGCTGAT
CAGCCTCGACTGTGCCTTCTAGTTGCCAGCCATCTGTTGTTTGCCCCTCCCCCGTGCCTTCCTTGACCCT
GGAAGGTGCCACTCCCACTGTCCTTTCCTAATAAAATGAGGAAATTGCATCGCATTGTCTGAGTAGGTGT
CATTCTATTCTGGGGGGTGGGGTGGGGCAGGACAGCAAGGGGGAGGATTGGGAAGACAATAGCAGGCATG
CTGGGGATGCGGTGGGCTCTATGGCTTCTGAGGCGGAAAGAACCAGCTGGGGCTCTAGGGGGTATCCCC
[32 nt withheld, positions 7560-7591]
T
[91 nt withheld, positions 7593-7683]
C
[91 nt withheld, positions 7685-7775]
A
[49 nt withheld, positions 7777-7825]
CCTTTGACGTTGGAGTCCACGTTCTTT
[37 nt withheld, positions 7853-7889]
ACCCTATCTCGGTCTATTCTTTTGATTTATAAGGGATTTTGCCGATTTCGGCCTATTGGTTAAAAAATGA
GCTGATTTAACAAAAATTTAACGCGAATTAATTCTGTGGAATGTGTGTCAGTTAGGGTGTGGAAAGTCCC
CAGGCTCCCCAGCAGGCAGAAGTATGCAAAGCATGCATCTCAATTAGTCAGCAACCAGGTGTGGAAAGTC
CCCAGGCTCCCCAGCAGGCAGAAGTATGCAAAGCATGCATCTCAATTAGTCAGCAACCATAGTCCCGCCC
CTAACTCCGCCCATCCCGCCCCTAACTCCGCCCAGTTCCGCCCATTCTCCGCCCCATGGCTGACTAATTT
TTTTTATTTATGCAGAGGCCGAGGCCGCCTCTGCCTCTGAGCTATTCCAGAAGTAGTGAGGAGGCTTTTT
TGGAGGCCTAGGCTTTTGCAAAAAGCTCCCGGGAGCTTGTATATCCATTTTCGGATCTGATCAGCACGTG
ATGAAAAAGCCTGAACTCACCGCGACGTCTGTCGAGAAGTTTCTGATCGAAAAGTTCGACAGCGTCTCCG
ACCTGATGCAGCTCTCGGAGGGCGAAGAATCTCGTGCTTTCAGCTTCGATGTAGGAGGGCGTGGATATGT
CCTGCGGGTAAATAGCTGCGCCGATGGTTTCTACAAAGATCGTTATGTTTATCGGCACTTTGCATCGGCC
GCGCTCCCGATTCCGGAAGTGCTTGACATTGGGGAATTCAGCGAGAGCCTGACCTATTGCATCTCCCGCC
GTGCACAGGGTGTCACGTTGCAAGACCTGCCTGAAACCGAACTGCCCGCTGTTCTGCAGCCGGTCGCGGA
GGCCATGGATGCGATCGCTGCGGCCGATCTTAGCCAGACGAGCGGGTTCGGCCCATTCGGACCGCAAGGA
ATCGGTCAATACACTACATGGCGTGATTTCATATGCGCGATTGCTGATCCCCATGTGTATCACTGGCAAA
CTGTGATGGACGACACCGTCAGTGCGTCCGTCGCGCAGGCTCTCGATGAGCTGATGCTTTGGGCCGAGGA
CTGCCCCGAAGTCCGGCACCTCGTGCACGCGGATTTCGGCTCCAACAATGTCCTGACGGACAATGGCCGC
ATAACAGCGGTCATTGACTGGAGCGAGGCGATGTTCGGGGATTCCCAATACGAGGTCGCCAACATCTTCT
TCTGGAGGCCGTGGTTGGCTTGTATGGAGCAGCAGACGCGCTACTTCGAGCGGAGGCATCCGGAGCTTGC
AGGATCGCCGCGGCTCCGGGCGTATATGCTCCGCATTGGTCTTGACCAACTCTATCAGAGCTTGGTTGAC
GGCAATTTCGATGATGCAGCTTGGGCGCAGGGTCGATGCGACGCAATCGTCCGATCCGGAGCCGGGACTG
TCGGGCGTACACAAATCGCCCGCAGAAGCGCGGCCGTCTGGACCGATGGCTGTGTAGAAGTACTCGCCGA
TAGTGGAAACCGACGCCCCAGCACTCGTCCGAGGGCAAAGGAATAGCACGTGCTACGAGATTTCGATTCC
ACCGCCGCCTTCTATGAAAGGTTGGGCTTCGGAATCGTTTTCCGGGACGCCGGCTGGATGATCCTCCAGC
GCGGGGATCTCATGCTGGAGTTCTTCGCCCACCCCAACTTGTTTATTGCAGCTTATAATGGTTACAAATA
AAGCAATAGCATCACAAATTTCACAAATAAAGCATTTTTTTCACTGCATTCTAGTTGTGGTTTGTCCAAA
CTCATCAATGTATCTTATCATGTCTGTATACCGTCGACCTCTAGCTAGAGCTTGGCGTAATCATGGTCAT
AGCTGTTTCCTGTGTGAAATTGTTATCCGCTCACAATTCCACACAACATACGAGCCGGAAGCATAAAGTG
TAAAGCCTGGGGTGCCTAATGAGTGAGCTAACTCACATTAATTGCGTTGCGCTCACTGCCCGCTTTCCAG
TCGGGAAACCTGTCGTGCCAGCTGCATTAATGAATCGGCCAACGCGCGGGGAGAGGCGGTTTGCGTATTG
GGCGCTCTTCCGCTTCCTCGCTCACTGACTCGCTGCGCTCGGTCGTTCGGCTGCGGCGAGCGGTATCAGC
TCACTCAAAGGCGGTAATACGGTTATCCACAGAATCAGGGGATAACGCAGGAAAGAACATGTGAGCAAAA
GGCCAGCAAAAGGCCAGGAACCGTAAAAAGGCCGCGTTGCTGGCGTTTTTCCATAGGCTCCGCCCCCCTG
ACGAGCATCACAAAAATCGACGCTCAAGTCAGAGGTGGCGAAACCCGACAGGACTATAAAGATACCAGGC
GTTTCCCCCTGGAAGCTCCCTCGTGCGCTCTCCTGTTCCGACCCTGCCGCTTACCGGATACCTGTCCGCC
TTTCTCCCTTCGGGAAGCGTGGCGCTTTCTCATAGCTCACGCTGTAGGTATCTCAGTTCGGTGTAGGTCG
TTCGCTCCAAGCTGGGCTGTGTGCACGAACCCCCCGTTCAGCCCGACCGCTGCGCCTTATCCGGTAACTA
TCGTCTTGAGTCCAACCCGGTAAGATACGACTTATCGCCACTGGCAGCAGCCACTGGTAACAGGATTAGC
AGAGCGAGGTATGTAGGCGGTGCTACAGAGTTCTTGAAGTGGTGGCCTAACTACGGCTACACTAGAAGAA
CAGTATTTGGTATCTGCGCTCTGCTGAAGCCAGTTACCTTCGGAAAAAGAGTTGGTAGCTCTTGATCCGG
CAAACAAACCACCGCTGGTAGCGGTGGTTTTTTTGTTTGCAAGCAGCAGATTACGCGCAGAAAAAAAGGA
TCTCAAGAAGATCCTTTGATCTTTTCTACGGGGTCTGACGCTCAGTGGAACGAAAACTCACGTTAAGGGA
TTTTGGTCATGAGATTATCAAAAAGGATCTTCACCTAGATCCTTTTAAATTAAAAATGAAGTTTTAAATC
AATCTAAAGTATATATGAGTAAACTTGGTCTGACAGTTACCAATGCTTAATCAGTGAGGCACCTATCTCA
GCGATCTGTCTATTTCGTTCATCCATAGTTGCCTGACTCCCCGTCGTGTAGATAACTACGATACGGGAGG
GCTTACCATCTGGCCCCAGTGCTGCAATGATACCGCGAGACCCACGCTCACCGGCTCCAGATTTATCAGC
AATAAACCAGCCAGCCGGAAGGGCCGAGCGCAGAAGTGGTCCTGCAACTTTATCCGCCTCCATCCAGTCT
ATTAATTGTTGCCGGGAAGCTAGAGTAAGTAGTTCGCCAGTTAATAGTTTGCGCAACGTTGTTGCCATTG
CTACAGGCATCGTGGTGTCACGCTCGTCGTTTGGTATGGCTTCATTCAGCTCCGGTTCCCAACGATCAAG
GCGAGTTACATGATCCCCCATGTTGTGCAAAAAAGCGGTTAGCTCCTTCGGTCCTCCGATCGTTGTCAGA
AGTAAGTTGGCCGCAGTGTTATCACTCATGGTTATGGCAGCACTGCATAATTCTCTTACTGTCATGCCAT
CCGTAAGATGCTTTTCTGTGACTGGTGAGTACTCAACCAAGTCATTCTGAGAATAGTGTATGCGGCGACC
GAGTTGCTCTTGCCCGGCGTCAATACGGGATAATACCGCGCCACATAGCAGAACTTTAAAAGTGCTCATC
ATTGGAAAACGTTCTTCGGGGCGAAAACTCTCAAGGATCTTACCGCTGTTGAGATCCAGTTCGATGTAAC
CCACTCGTGCACCCAACTGATCTTCAGCATCTTTTACTTTCACCAGCGTTTCTGGGTGAGCAAAAACAGG
AAGGCAAAATGCCGCAAAAAAGGGAATAAGGGCGACACGGAAATGTTGAATACTCATACTCTTCCTTTTT
CAATATTATTGAAGCATTTATCAGGGTTATTGTCTCATGAGCGGATACATATTTGAATGTATTTAGAAAA
ATAAACAAATAGGGGTTCCGCGCACATTTCCCCGAAAAGTGCCACCTGACGTCGACGGATCGGGAGATCA
ACTTGTTTATTGCAGCTTATAATGGTTACAAATAAAGCAATAGCATCACAAATTTCACAAATAAAGCATT
TTTTTCACTGCATTCTAGTTGTGGTTTGTCCAAACTCATCAATGTATCTTATCATGTCTGGATCAACTGG
ATAACTCAAGCTAACCAAAATCATCCCAAACTTCCCACCCCATACCCTATTACCACTGCCAATTACCTGT
GGTTTCATTTACTCTAAACCTGTGATTCCTCTGAATTATTTTCATTTTAAAGAAATTGTATTTGTTAAAT
ATGTACTACAAACTTAGTAGT
Features (pLannotate 1.2.2; 34 found; start..end, strand, type, name):
    377..634     +  LTR            5' LTR (truncated): truncated 5' long terminal repeat (LTR) from HIV-1
    681..806     +  misc_feature   HIV-1 Ψ: packaging signal of human immunodeficiency virus type 1
    790..1128    +  CDS            HIV-1 gag (fragment): gag protein from human immunodeficiency virus 1; gag
   1303..1536    +  misc_feature   RRE: The Rev response element (RRE) of HIV-1 allows for Rev-dependent mRNA export from the nucleus to the cytoplasm.
   1913..2013    +  CDS            Rev (fragment): human immunodeficiency virus 1 (HIV-1) Rev protein; rev; enhances nuclear export of unspliced and incompletely spliced viral mRNAs
   2063..2180    +  misc_feature   cPPT/CTS: central polypurine tract and central termination sequence of HIV-1
   2245..2619    -  CDS            BleoR: antibiotic-binding protein; Sh ble from Streptoalloteichus hindustanus; confers resistance to bleomycin, phleomycin, and Zeocin™
   2639..2686    -  promoter       EM7 promoter: synthetic bacterial promoter&nbsp
   2791..3094    +  enhancer       CMV enhancer: human cytomegalovirus immediate early enhancer
   3095..3298    +  promoter       CMV promoter: human cytomegalovirus (CMV) immediate early promoter
   3384..3707    +  CDS            FKBP1A: FKB1A_HUMAN - Also known as FKBP1, FKBP12. Experimental evidence at protein level: Swiss-Prot protein existence level 1. Keeps in an inactive conformation TGFBR1, the TGF-beta type I serine/threonine kinase receptor, preventing TGF-beta receptor activation in absence of ligand. Recruits SMAD7 to ACVR1B which prevents the association of SMAD2 and SMAD3 with the activin receptor complex, thereby blocking the activin signal. May modulate the RYR1 calcium channel activity. PPIases accelerate the folding of proteins. It catalyzes the cis-trans isomerization of proline imidic peptide bonds in oligop
   3732..4439    +  CDS            mCherry: mCherry is a basic (constitutively fluorescent) red fluorescent protein published in 2004, derived from Discosoma sp.. It is reported to be a very rapidly-maturing monomer with low acid sensitivity.
   4491..5132    +  CDS            RAB5A: RAB5A_HUMAN - Also known as RAB5. Experimental evidence at protein level: Swiss-Prot protein existence level 1. Small GTPase which cycles between active GTP-bound and inactive GDP-bound states. In its active state, binds to a variety of effector proteins to regulate cellular responses such as of intracellular membrane trafficking, from the formation of transport vesicles to their fusion with membranes. Active GTP-bound form is able to recruit to membranes different sets of downstream effectors directly responsible for vesicle formation, movement, tethering and fusion. RAB5A is required for the
   5175..5747    +  misc_feature   IRES: internal ribosome entry site (IRES) of the encephalomyocarditis virus (EMCV)
   5750..6148    +  CDS            BSD: blasticidin S deaminase; Aspergillus terreus BSD; confers resistance to blasticidin
   6155..6743    +  misc_feature   WPRE: woodchuck hepatitis virus posttranscriptional regulatory element
   6760..6948    +  CDS            nef (fragment): NEF_HV1Z2 - Experimental evidence at protein level: Swiss-Prot protein existence level 1. Extracellular Nef protein targets CD4(+) T-lymphocytes for apoptosis by interacting with CXCR4 surface receptors. From Human immunodeficiency virus type 1 group M subtype D (isolate Z2/CDC-Z34) (HIV-1).
   6950..7183    +  LTR            3' LTR (ΔU3): self-inactivating 3' long terminal repeat (LTR) from HIV-1
   7290..7514    +  polyA_signal   bGH poly(A) signal: bovine growth hormone polyadenylation signal
   7518..7539    +  promoter       SV40 promoter (fragment): SV40 enhancer and early promoter
   7560..7988    +  rep_origin     f1 ori (sequence partly withheld): f1 bacteriophage origin of replication; arrow indicates direction of (+) strand synthesis
   8002..8331    +  promoter       SV40 promoter: SV40 enhancer and early promoter
   8380..9405    +  CDS            HygR: aminoglycoside phosphotransferase from E. coli; aph(4)-Ia; confers resistance to hygromycin
   9415..9540    +  CDS            ble (fragment): BLE_KLEPN - Experimental evidence at protein level: Swiss-Prot protein existence level 1. Binding protein with a strong affinity to the bleomycin family of antibiotics. Binds to CL990; an antimitotic-antibiotic compound. From Klebsiella pneumoniae.
   9535..9656    +  polyA_signal   SV40 poly(A) signal: SV40 polyadenylation signal
   9727..9749    -  protein_bind   lac operator (fragment): The lac repressor binds to the lac operator to inhibit transcription in E. coli. This inhibition can be relieved by adding lactose or isopropyl-β-D-thiogalactopyranoside (IPTG). lac repressor encoded by lacI
   9753..9783    -  promoter       lac promoter: promoter for the E. coli lac operon
   9798..9819    -  protein_bind   CAP binding site: CAP binding activates transcription in the presence of cAMP. E. coli catabolite activator protein
   9832..9924    -  CDS            lacI (fragment): lac repressor; lacI; The lac repressor binds to the lac operator to inhibit transcription in E. coli. This inhibition can be relieved by adding lactose or isopropyl-β-D-thiogalactopyranoside (IPTG).
  10107..10695   -  rep_origin     ori: high-copy-number ColE1/pMB1/pBR322/pUC origin of replication
  10866..11726   -  CDS            AmpR: β-lactamase; bla; confers resistance to ampicillin, carbenicillin, and related antibiotics
  11727..11831   -  promoter       AmpR promoter: bla
  11879..12013   +  polyA_signal   SV40 poly(A) signal: SV40 polyadenylation signal
  12180..329     +  CDS            nef (fragment) (across the origin): NEF_HV1BR - Experimental evidence at protein level: Swiss-Prot protein existence level 1. Extracellular Nef protein targets CD4(+) T-lymphocytes for apoptosis by interacting with CXCR4 surface receptors (PubMed:14990729). From Human immunodeficiency virus type 1 group M subtype B (isolate BRU/LAI) (HIV-1).
