[The description below was written by a language model from this plasmid's Addgene catalogue record and pLannotate feature annotations shown in this document.]
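Description:
pLEX-FKBP-Rab5-Blasticidin is a lentiviral mammalian expression plasmid of about 12.2 kb built on the pLEX backbone, in which the original puromycin resistance cassette has been replaced by blasticidin resistance. It is propagated in E. coli through a high-copy ColE1/pUC-type origin with ampicillin selection (AmpR). The backbone also carries an f1 origin, an EM7-driven bleomycin/Zeocin resistance gene located inside the viral region in reverse orientation, and an SV40 promoter–hygromycin resistance cassette lying outside the LTRs. The transfer-vector portion contains a truncated HIV-1 5' LTR, the Ψ packaging signal with a gag fragment, the RRE for Rev-dependent RNA export, the cPPT/CTS element, and a self-inactivating ΔU3 3' LTR followed by a bGH polyadenylation signal. Production of virus therefore depends on packaging functions supplied in trans.

The payload is driven by the CMV enhancer and promoter and encodes a single fusion protein: FKBP (FKBP12/FKBP1A) at the N terminus, then mCherry, then human Rab5a (amino acids 2–215). Rab5a is a small GTPase of the early endocytic pathway and serves here to anchor the fusion on early endosomes. mCherry allows its localisation to be viewed by red fluorescence. FKBP is the domain commonly used in chemically induced dimerisation systems, consistent with the recorded role as an early endosome-targeted "recruiter" protein, although the record does not name the binding partner or dimeriser. Downstream, an EMCV IRES links blasticidin S deaminase to the same transcript, so blasticidin-resistant cells should also express the fusion, and a WPRE enhances transcript expression. The construct is used for transient expression or for lentiviral transduction and selection of stable mammalian cell lines.
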