Addgene plasmid #120715: pLEX-FKBP-Rab5-Blasticidin
Purpose: Expresses early endosome-targeted recruiter protein in mammalian cells & for virus production
Depositing lab: Paul Khavari. Depositing organization: Stanford University. Publication: The Functional Proximal Proteome of Oncogenic Ras Includes mTORC2. Kovalski JR, Bhaduri A, Zehnder AM, Neela PH, Che Y, Wozniak GG, Khavari PA. Mol Cell. 2019 Jan 4. pii: S1097-2765(18)31031-1. doi: 10.1016/j.molcel.2018.12.001. PubMed 30639242.
Backbone
  Vector backbone: pLEX
  Backbone manufacturer: Thermo Scientific
  Backbone size w/o insert (bp): 11000
  Total vector size (bp): 12000
  Modifications to backbone: Puromycin resistance cassette swapped for blasticidin resistance.
  Vector type: Mammalian Expression, Lentiviral
  Selectable markers: Blasticidin
Growth in bacteria
  Bacterial resistance: Ampicillin, 100 μg/mL
  Growth temperature: 37°C
  Growth strain: NEB Stable
  Copy number: Unknown
Gene/Insert
  Gene/Insert name: Rab5a
  Species: H. sapiens (human)
  Insert size (bp): 1752
  Mutation: Amino acids 2-215
  Promoter: CMV
  Tag / fusion protein: FKBP (N terminal on insert); mCherry (N terminal on insert)
  Cloning method: Ligation Independent Cloning
  Sequencing primers: 5′ CACCAAAATCAACGGGACTT; 3′ ATATAGACAAACGCACACCGGCCT
Resource information
  A portion of this plasmid was derived from a plasmid made by: FKBP-mCherry-Rab5a insert was cloned out of Addgene plasmid #72901.
Terms and licenses: Academic/Nonprofit Terms; Industry Terms: Not Available to Industry
How to cite: pLEX-FKBP-Rab5-Blasticidin was a gift from Paul Khavari (Addgene plasmid # 120715 ; http://n2t.net/addgene:120715 ; RRID:Addgene_120715)
