>Addgene plasmid #120715 | pLEX-FKBP-Rab5-Blasticidin | depositor partial sequence | sequence record 229306 | pLEX Forward
TGGGCGGTAGGCGTGTACGGTGGGAGGTCTATATAAGCAGAGCTCGTTTAGTGAACCGTCAGATCGCCTG
GAGACGCCATCCACGCTGTTTTGACCTCCATAGAAGACACCGACTCTACTAGAGGATCCATGGGAGTGCA
GGTGGAGACTATCTCCCCAGGAGACGGGCGCACCTTCCCCAAGCGCGGCCAGACCTGCGTGGTGCACTAC
ACCGGGATGCTTGAAGATGGAAAGAAATTTGATTCCTCCCGGGACAGAAACAAGCCCTTTAAGTTTATGC
TAGGCAAGCAGGAGGTGATCCGAGGCTGGGAAGAAGGGGTTGCCCAGATGAGTGTGGGTCAGAGAGCCAA
ACTGACTATATCTCCAGATTATGCCTATGGTGCCACTGGGCACCCAGGCATCATCCCACCACATGCCACT
CTCGTCTTCGATGTGGAGCTTCTAAAACTGGAAGGTGCTGCACTTCTGCCCGGTTCTATGGTGAGCAAGG
GCGAGGAGGATAACATGGCCATCATCAAGGAGTTCATGCGCTTCAAGGTGCACATGGAGGGCTCCGTGAA
CGGCCACGAGTTCGAGATCGAGGGCGAGGGCGAGGGCCGCCCCTACGAGGGCACCCAGACCGCCAAGCTG
AAGGTGACCAAGGGTGGCCCCCTGCCCTTCGCCTGGGACATCCTGTCCCCTCAGTTCATGTACGGCTCCA
AGGCCTACGTGAAGCACCCCGCCGACATCCCCGACTACTTGAAGCTGTCCTTCCCCGAGGGCTTCAAGTG
GGAGCGCGTGATGAACTTCGAGGACGGCGGCGTGGTGACCGTGACCCAGGACTCCTCCCTGCAGGACGGC
GAGTTCATCTACAAGGTGAAGCTGCGCGGCACCAACTTCCCCTCCGACGGCCCCGTAATGCAGAAGAAGA
CCATGGGCTGGGAGGCCTCCTCCGAGCGGA
