>Addgene plasmid #120715 | pLEX-FKBP-Rab5-Blasticidin | depositor partial sequence | sequence record 229307 | pLEX Reverse
TACACCATCGTGGAACAGTACGAACGCGCCGAGGGCCGCCACTCCACCGGCGGCATGGACGAGCTGTACA
AGCCCGGTTCTGCCGCCATGGCATATCCATATGACGTCCCAGACTATGCTGGCGCTAGTCGAGGCGCAAC
AAGACCCAACGGGCCAAATACTGGAAATAAAATATGCCAGTTCAAACTAGTACTTCTGGGAGAGTCTGCT
GTTGGCAAATCAAGCCTAGTGCTTCGTTTTGTGAAGGGCCAATTTCATGAATTTCAAGAGAGTACCATAG
GGGCTGCTTTTCTAACCCAAACTGTGTGTCTTGATGATACAACAGTAAAGTTTGAAATATGGGATACAGC
TGGTCAAGAACGATACCATAGCTTAGCACCAATGTACTACAGAGGAGCACAAGCAGCCATAGTTGTATAT
GATATCACAAATGAGGAGTCCTTTGCCAGAGCCAAAAACTGGGTTAAAGAACTTCAGAGGCAAGCCAGTC
CTAACATTGTAATAGCTTTATCAGGAAACAAGGCTGATCTTGCAAATAAAAGAGCTGTCGATTTCCAGGA
AGCACAGTCCTATGCAGATGACAACAGTTTATTATTCATGGAGACATCAGCTAAAACATCGATGAATGTA
AATGAAATATTCATGGCAATAGCTAAAAAGTTGCCAAAGAACGAACCACAGAATCCAGGAGCAAATTCTG
CCAGAGGAAGAGGAGTAGACCTTACTGAACCCACGCAGCCAACCAGGAATCAGTGTTGTAGTAACTAACT
CGAGTCTAGAGGGCCCGACGCGTCTGGCCACCGGTCGCCCCTCTCCCTCCCCCCC
